>Addgene plasmid #228378 | Shim_MetRS_440.109_TP_GFP_pK7fWG2_IVD_FP611 | addgene full sequence | sequence record 455870 | Addgene NGS Result
TTGAGATCCTTTTTTTCTGCGCGTAATCTGCTGCTTGCAAACAAAAAAACCACCGCTACCAGCGGTGGTT
TGTTTGCCGGATCAAGAGCTACCAACTCTTTTTCCGAAGGTAACTGGCTTCAGCAGAGCGCAGATACCAA
ATACTGTCCTTCTAGTGTAGCCGTAGTTAGGCCACCACTTCAAGAACTCTGTAGCACCGCCTACATACCT
CGCTCTGCTAATCCTGTTACCAGTGGCTGCTGCCAGTGGCGATAAGTCGTGTCTTACCGGGTTGGACTCA
AGACGATAGTTACCGGATAAGGCGCAGCGGTCGGGCTGAACGGGGGGTTCGTGCACACAGCCCAGCTTGG
AGCGAACGACCTACACCGAACTGAGATACCTACAGCGTGAGCTATGAGAAAGCGCCACGCTTCCCGAAGG
GAGAAAGGCGGACAGGTATCCGGTAAGCGGCAGGGTCGGAACAGGAGAGCGCACGAGGGAGCTTCCAGGG
GGAAACGCCTGGTATCTTTATAGTCCTGTCGGGTTTCGCCACCTCTGACTTGAGCGTCGATTTTTGTGAT
GCTCGTCAGGGGGGCGGAGCCTATGGAAAAACGCCAGCAACGCGGCCTTTTTACGGTTCCTGGCCTTTTG
CTGGCCTTTTGCTCACATGTTCTTTCCTGCGTTATCCCCTGATTCTGTGGATAACCGTATTACCGCCTTT
GAGTGAGCTGATACCGCTCGCCGCAGCCGAACGACCGAGCGCAGCGAGTCAGTGAGCGAGGAAGCGGAAG
AGCGCCTGATGCGGTATTTTCTCCTTACGCATCTGTGCGGTATTTCACACCGCATATGGTGCACTCTCAG
TACAATCTGCTCTGATGCCGCATAGTTAAGCCAGTATACACTCCGCTATCGCTACGTGACTGGGTCATGG
CTGCGCCCCGACACCCGCCAACACCCGCTGACGCGCCCTGACGGGCTTGTCTGCTCCCGGCATCCGCTTA
CAGACAAGCTGTGACCGTCTCCGGGAGCTGCATGTGTCAGAGGTTTTCACCGTCATCACCGAAACGCGCG
AGGCAGGGTGCCTTGATGTGGGCGCCGGCGGTCGAGTGGCGACGGCGCGGCTTGTCCGCGCCCTGGTAGA
TTGCCTGGCCGTAGGCCAGCCATTTTTGAGCGGCCAGCGGCCGCGATAGGCCGACGCGAAGCGGCGGGGC
GTAGGGAGCGCAGCGACCGAAGGGTAGGCGCTTTTTGCAGCTCTTCGGCTGTGCGCTGGCCAGACAGTTA
TGCACAGGCCAGGCGGGTTTTAAGAGTTTTAATAAGTTTTAAAGAGTTTTAGGCGGAAAAATCGCCTTTT
TTCTCTTTTATATCAGTCACTTACATGTGTGACCGGTTCCCAATGTACGGCTTTGGGTTCCCAATGTACG
GGTTCCGGTTCCCAATGTACGGCTTTGGGTTCCCAATGTACGTGCTATCCACAGGAAAGAGACCTTTTCG
ACCTTTTTCCCCTGCTAGGGCAATTTGCCCTAGCATCTGCTCCGTACATTAGGAACCGGCGGATGCTTCG
CCCTCGATCAGGTTGCGGTAGCGCATGACTAGGATCGGGCCAGCCTGCCCCGCCTCCTCCTTCAAATCGT
ACTCCGGCAGGTCATTTGACCCGATCAGCTTGCGCACGGTGAAACAGAACTTCTTGAACTCTCCGGCGCT
GCCACTGCGTTCGTAGATCGTCTTGAACAACCATCTGGCTTCTGCCTTGCCTGCGGCGCGGCGTGCCAGG
CGGTAGAGAAAACGGCCGATGCCGGGATCGATCAAAAAGTAATCGGGGTGAACCGTCAGCACGTCCGGGT
TCTTGCCTTCTGTGATCTCGCGGTACATCCAATCAGCTAGCTCGATCTCGATGTACTCCGGCCGCCCGGT
TTCGCTCTTTACGATCTTGTAGCGGCTAATCAAGGCTTCACCCTCGGATACCGTCACCAGGCGGCCGTTC
TTGGCCTTCTTCGTACGCTGCATGGCAACGTGCGTGGTGTTTAACCGAATGCAGGTTTCTACCAGGTCGT
CTTTCTGCTTTCCGCCATCGGCTCGCCGGCAGAACTTGAGTACGTCCGCAACGTGTGGACGGAACACGCG
GCCGGGCTTGTCTCCCTTCCCTTCCCGGTATCGGTTCATGGATTCGGTTAGATGGGAAACCGCCATCAGT
ACCAGGTCGTAATCCCACACACTGGCCATGCCGGCCGGCCCTGCGGAAACCTCTACGTGCCCGTCTGGAA
GCTCGTAGCGGATCACCTCGCCAGCTCGTCGGTCACGCTTCGACAGACGGAAAACGGCCACGTCCATGAT
GCTGCGACTATCGCGGGTGCCCACGTCATAGAGCATCGGAACGAAAAAATCTGGTTGCTCGTCGCCCTTG
GGCGGCTTCCTAATCGACGGCGCACCGGCTGCCGGCGGTTGCCGGGATTCTTTGCGGATTCGATCAGCGG
CCGCTTGCCACGATTCACCGGGGCGTGCTTCTGCCTCGATGCGTTGCCGCTGGGCGGCCTGCGCGGCCTT
CAACTTCTCCACCAGGTCATCACCCAGCGCCGCGCCGATTTGTACCGGGCCGGATGGTTTGCGACCGCTC
ACGCCGATTCCTCGGGCTTGGGGGTTCCAGTGCCATTGCAGGGCCGGCAGACAACCCAGCCGCTTACGCC
TGGCCAACCGCCCGTTCCTCCACACATGGGGCATTCCACGGCGTCGGTGCCTGGTTGTTCTTGATTTTCC
ATGCCGCCTCCTTTAGCCGCTAAAATTCATCTACTCATTTATTCATTTGCTCATTTACTCTGGTAGCTGC
GCGATGTATTCAGATAGCAGCTCGGTAATGGTCTTGCCTTGGCGTACCGCGTACATCTTCAGCTTGGTGT
GATCCTCCGCCGGCAACTGAAAGTTGACCCGCTTCATGGCTGGCGTGTCTGCCAGGCTGGCCAACGTTGC
AGCCTTGCTGCTGCGTGCGCTCGGACGGCCGGCACTTAGCGTGTTTGTGCTTTTGCTCATTTTCTCTTTA
CCTCATTAACTCAAATGAGTTTTGATTTAATTTCAGCGGCCAGCGCCTGGACCTCGCGGGCAGCGTCGCC
CTCGGGTTCTGATTCAAGAACGGTTGTGCCGGCGGCGGCAGTGCCTGGGTAGCTCACGCGCTGCGTGATA
CGGGACTCAAGAATGGGCAGCTCGTACCCGGCCAGCGCCTCGGCAACCTCACCGCCGATGCGCGTGCCTT
TGATCGCCCGCGACACGACAAAGGCCGCTTGTAGCCTTCCATCCGTGACCTCAATGCGCTGCTTAACCAG
CTCCACCAGGTCGGCGGTGGCCCATATGTCGTAAGGGCTTGGCTGCACCGGAATCAGCACGAAGTCGGCT
GCCTTGATCGCGGACACAGCCAAGTCCGCCGCCTGGGGCGCTCCGTCGATCACTACGAAGTCGCGCCGGC
CGATGGCCTTCACGTCGCGGTCAATCGTCGGGCGGTCGATGCCGACAACGGTTAGCGGTTGATCTTCCCG
CACGGCCGCCCAATCGCGGGCACTGCCCTGGGGATCGGAATCGACTAACAGAACATCGGCCCCGGCGAGT
TGCAGGGCGCGGGCTAGATGGGTTGCGATGGTCGTCTTGCCTGACCCGCCTTTCTGGTTAAGTACAGCGA
TAACCTTCATGCGTTCCCCTTGCGTATTTGTTTATTTACTCATCGCATCATATACGCAGCGACCGCATGA
CGCAAGCTGTTTTACTCAAATACACATCACCTTTTTAGACGGCGGCGCTCGGTTTCTTCAGCGGCCAAGC
TGGCCGGCCAGGCCGCCAGCTTGGCATCAGACAAACCGGCCAGGATTTCATGCAGCCGCACGGTTGAGAC
GTGCGCGGGCGGCTCGAACACGTACCCGGCCGCGATCATCTCCGCCTCGATCTCTTCGGTAATGAAAAAC
GGTTCGTCCTGGCCGTCCTGGTGCGGTTTCATGCTTGTTCCTCTTGGCGTTCATTCTCGGCGGCCGCCAG
GGCGTCGGCCTCGGTCAATGCGTCCTCACGGAAGGCACCGCGCCGCCTGGCCTCGGTGGGCGTCACTTCC
TCGCTGCGCTCAAGTGCGCGGTACAGGGTCGAGCGATGCACGCCAAGCAGTGCAGCCGCCTCTTTCACGG
TGCGGCCTTCCTGGTCGATCAGCTCGCGGGCGTGCGCGATCTGTGCCGGGGTGAGGGTAGGGCGGGGGCC
AAACTTCACGCCTCGGGCCTTGGCGGCCTCGCGCCCGCTCCGGGTGCGGTCGATGATTAGGGAACGCTCG
AACTCGGCAATGCCGGCGAACACGGTCAACACCATGCGGCCGGCCGGCGTGGTGGTGTCGGCCCACGGCT
CTGCCAGGCTACGCAGGCCCGCGCCGGCCTCCTGGATGCGCTCGGCAATGTCCAGTAGGTCGCGGGTGCT
GCGGGCCAGGCGGTCTAGCCTGGTCACTGTCACAACGTCGCCAGGGCGTAGGTGGTCAAGCATCCTGGCC
AGCTCCGGGCGGTCGCGCCTGGTGCCGGTGATCTTCTCGGAAAACAGCTTGGTGCAGCCGGCCGCGTGCA
GTTCGGCCCGTTGGTTGGTCAAGTCCTGGTCGTCGGTGCTGACGCGGGCATAGCCCAGCAGGCCAGCGGC
GGCGCTCTTGTTCATGGCGTAATGTCTCCGGTTCTAGTCGCAAGTATTCTACTTTATGCGACTAAAACAC
GCGACAAGAAAACGCCAGGAAAAGGGCAGGGCGGCAGCCTGTCGCGTAACTTAGGACTTGTGCGACATGT
CGTTTTCAGAAGACGGCTGCACTGAACGTCAGAAGCCGACTGCACTATAGCAGCGGAGGGGTTGGATCAA
AGTACTTTAAAGTACTTTAAAGTACTTTAAAGTACTTTGATCCCGAGGGGAACCCTGTGGTTGGCATGCA
CATACAAATGGACGAACGGATAAACCTTTTCACGCCCTTTTAAATATCCGATTATTCTAATAAACGCTCT
TTTCTCTTAGGTTTACCCGCCAATATATCCTGTCAAACACTGATAGTTTAAACTGAAGGCGGGAAACGAC
AATCTGATCCAAGCTCAAGCTAAGCTTGAGCTCTCCCATATGGTCGACTAGAGCCAAGCTGATCTCCTTT
GCCCCGGAGATCACCATGGACGACTTTCTCTATCTCTACGATCTAGGAAGAAAGTTCGACGGAGAAGGTG
ACGATACCATGTTCACCACCGATAATGAGAAGATTAGCCTCTTCAATTTCAGAAAGAATGCTGACCCACA
GATGGTTAGAGAGGCTGCAGGTCAACATGGTGGAGCACGACACACTTGTCTACTCCAAAAATATCAAAGA
TACAGTCTCAGAAGACCAAAGGGCAATTGAGACTTTTCAACAAAGGGTAATATCCGGAAACCTCCTCGGA
TTCCATTGCCCAGCTATCTGTCACTTTATTGTGAAGATAGTGGAAAAGGAAGGTGGCTCCTACAAATGCC
ATCATTGCGATAAAGGAAAGGCCATCGTTGAAGATGCCTCTGCCGACAGTGGTCCCAAAGATGGACCCCC
ACCCACGAGGAGCATCGTGGAAAAAGAAGACGTTCCAACCACGTCTTCAAAGCAAGTGGATTGATGTGAT
AACATGGTGGAGCACGACACACTTGTCTACTCCAAAAATATCAAAGATACAGTCTCAGAAGACCAAAGGG
CAATTGAGACTTTTCAACAAAGGGTAATATCCGGAAACCTCCTCGGATTCCATTGCCCAGCTATCTGTCA
CTTTATTGTGAAGATAGTGGAAAAGGAAGGTGGCTCCTACAAATGCCATCATTGCGATAAAGGAAAGGCC
ATCGTTGAAGATGCCTCTGCCGACAGTGGTCCCAAAGATGGACCCCCACCCACGAGGAGCATCGTGGAAA
AAGAAGACGTTCCAACCACGTCTTCAAAGCAAGTGGATTGATGTGATATCTCCACTGACGTAAGGGATGA
CGCACAATCCCACTATCCTTCGCAAGACCCTTCCTCTATATAAGGAAGTTCATTTCATTTGGAGAGGACC
TCGAGAATTCACAAGTTTGTACAAAAAAGCAGGCTCCGCGGCCGCCCCCTTCACCATGCAGAGGTTTTTC
TCCGCCAGATCGATTCTCGGTTACGCCGTCAAGACGCGGAGGAGGTCTTTCTCTTCTCGTTCTTCGTCTC
TCCTATTCGACGACACTCAGTTACAGTTTAAAGAAAGTGTATCCAAGTTTGCGCAAGATAGGATCCCGCA
CGGGATGAACTCACTGATCAAGGAAAATATGCGTATGATGGTGGTCATGGAAGGTTCGGTCAACGGCTAC
CAATTCAAATGCACAGGTGAAGGAGATGGCAATCCATACATGGGAACTCAAACCATGAGGATCAAAGTCG
TCGAGGGAGGACCTCTGCCATTTGCCTTTGACATTCTTGCCACAAGCTTCATGTATGGCAGCAAGACTTT
TATCAAGCACACTAAAGGCATTCCTGATTTCTTTAAACAGTCCTTTCCTGAGGGTTTTACTTGGGAAAGA
GTTACAAGATACGAAGATGGTGGAGTCTTTACCGTTATGCAGGACACCAGCCTTGAAGATGGCTGTCTCG
TTTACCACGCCAAAGTCACTGGGGTAAACTTTCCCTCCAATGGTGCCGTGATGCAGAAGAAGACCAAGGG
TTGGGAGCCAAATACAGAGATGCTGTATCCAGCAGATGGTGGTCTGAGGGGATACTCTCAAATGGCACTG
AATGTTGATGGTGGTGGCTATCTGTCTTGCTCTTTCGAAACAACTTACAGGTCAAAAAAGACCGTCGAGA
ACTTCAAGATGCCCGGTTTCCATTTTGTTGATCACCGCCTGGAAAGGTTAGAGGAAAGTGACAAGGAAAT
GTTCGTAGTACAACACGAACACGCAGTTGCCAAGTTCTGTGACCTTCCATCCAAACTGGGACGTCTTTGA
AAGGGTGGGCGCGCCGACCCAGCTTTCTTGTACAAAGTGGTTTACCCATACGATGTTCCAGATTACGCTT
GAGAGCTCGCATAATTCTCAACACAACATATACAAAACAAACGAATCTCAAGCAATCAAGCATTCTACTT
CTATTGCAGCAATTTAAATCATTTCTTTTAAAGCAAAAGCAATTTTCTGAAAATTTTCACCATTTACGAA
CGATAGCCATGGCACTCATCTTTGGCACAGTCAACGCTAACATCCTGAAGGAAGTGTTCGGTGGAGCTCG
GTACCCGGGGATCCTCTAGAGTCCGCAAAAATCACCAGTCTCTCTCTACAAATCTATCTCTCTCTATTTT
TCTCCAGAATAATGTGTGAGTAGTTCCCAGATAAGGGAATTAGGGTTCTTATAGGGTTTCGCTCATGTGT
TGAGCATATAAGAAACCCTTAGTATGTATTTGTATTTGTAAAATACTTCTATCAATAAAATTTCTAATTC
CTAAAACCAAAATCCAGTGACCTGCAGGCATGCAAGCTTGGCACTGGCCCTACGCGGCAGGTCTCATCAA
GACGATCTACCCGAGTAATAATCTCCAGGAGATCAAATACCTTCCCAAGAAGGTTAAAGATGCAGTCAAA
AGATTCAGGACTAACTGCATCAAGAACACAGAGAAAGATATATTTCTCAAGATCAGAAGTACTATTCCAG
TATGGACGATTCAAGGCTTGCTTCATAAACCAAGGCAAGTAATAGAGATTGGAGTCTCTAAGAAAGTAGT
TCCTACTGAATCAAAGGCCATGGAGTCAAAAATTCAGATCGAGGATCTAACAGAACTCGCCGTGAAGACT
GGCGAACAGTTCATACAGAGTCTTTTACGACTCAATGACAAGAAGAAAATCTTCGTCAACATGGTGGAGC
ACGACACTCTCGTCTACTCCAAGAATATCAAAGATACAGTCTCAGAAGACCAAAGGGCTATTGAGACTTT
TCAACAAAGGGTAATATCGGGAAACCTCCTCGGATTCCATTGCCCAGCTATCTGTCACTTCATCAAAAGG
ACAGTAGAAAAGGAAGGTGGCACCTACAAATGCCATCATTGCGATAAAGGAAAGGCTATCGTTCAAGATG
CCCCTGCCGACAGTGGTCCCAAAGATGGACCCCCACCCACGAGGAGCATCGTGGAAAAAGAAGACGTTCC
AACCACGTCTTCAAAGCAAGTGGATTGATGTGATATCTCCACTGACGTAAGGGATGACGCACAATCCCAC
TATCCTTCGCAAGACCCTTCCTCTATATAAGGAAGTTCATTTCATTTGGAGAGGACTCCGGTATTTTTAC
AACAATTACCACAACAAAACAAACAACAAACAACATTACAATTTACTATTCTAGTCGACCTGCAGGCGGC
CGCACTAGTGATATCACAAGTTTGTACAAAAAAGCAGGCTCCGCGGCCGCCCCCTTCACCATGAGAGGAG
TTGGATTTTATTGTGTTGGAGCTCATAAGAGAGCTGCTATTGATGGAGCTTATTCTGCTGCTGCTTATCT
TCCAAAGTCTCTTCTTATTCAAAGACATGGAAAGCATGCTAAGACTACTATGGGACATGTTCCACTTTCT
AATAATGCTACTGCTCAATGTTGGACTGAAGCTAAGATTCCAATTCTTGGAAAGAGAAATATTAAGGGTG
GGCGCGCCGACCCAGCTTTCTTGTACAAAGTGGTGATATCAATGGTGAGCAAGGGCGAGGAGCTGTTCAC
CGGGGTGGTGCCCATCCTGGTCGAGCTGGACGGCGACGTAAACGGCCACAAGTTCAGCGTGTCCGGCGAG
GGCGAGGGCGATGCCACCTACGGCAAGCTGACCCTGAAGTTCATCTGCACCACCGGCAAGCTGCCCGTGC
CCTGGCCCACCCTCGTGACCACCCTGACCTACGGCGTGCAGTGCTTCAGCCGCTACCCCGACCACATGAA
GCAGCACGACTTCTTCAAGTCCGCCATGCCCGAAGGCTACGTCCAGGAGCGCACCATCTTCTTCAAGGAC
GACGGCAACTACAAGACCCGCGCCGAGGTGAAGTTCGAGGGCGACACCCTGGTGAACCGCATCGAGCTGA
AGGGCATCGACTTCAAGGAGGACGGCAACATCCTGGGGCACAAGCTGGAGTACAACTACAACAGCCACAA
CGTCTATATCATGGCCGACAAGCAGAAGAACGGCATCAAGGTGAACTTCAAGATCCGCCACAACATCGAG
GACGGCAGCGTGCAGCTCGCCGACCACTACCAGCAGAACACCCCCATCGGCGACGGCCCCGTGCTGCTGC
CCGACAACCACTACCTGAGCACCCAGTCCGCCCTGAGCAAAGACCCCAACGAGAAGCGCGATCACATGGT
CCTGCTGGAGTTCGTGACCGCCGCCGGGATCACTCTCGGCATGGACGAGCTGTACAAGTAACCGCGGCCA
TGCTAGAGTCCGCAAAAATCACCAGTCTCTCTCTACAAATCTATCTCTCTCTATTTTTCTCCAGAATAAT
GTGTGAGTAGTTCCCAGATAAGGGAATTAGGGTTCTTATAGGGTTTCGCTCATGTGTTGAGCATATAAGA
AACCCTTAGTATGTATTTGTATTTGTAAAATACTTCTATCAATAAAATTTCTAATTCCTAAAACCAAAAT
CCAGTGACCTGCAGGCATGCGACGTCGGGCCCTCTAGAGGATCCCCGGGTACCGCGAATTATCGATCATG
AGCGGAGAATTAAGGGAGTCACGTTATGACCCCCGCCGATGACGCGGGACAAGCCGTTTTACGTTTGGAA
CTGACAGAACCGCAACGTTGAAGGAGCCACTGAGCCGCGGGTTTCTGGAGTTTAATGAGCTAAGCACATA
CGTCAGAAACCATTATTGCGCGTTCAAAAGTCGCCTAAGGTCACTATCAGCTAGCAAATATTTCTTGTCA
AAAATGCTCCACTGACGTTCCATAAATTCCCCTCGGTATCCAATTAGAGTCTCATATTCACTCTCAACTC
GATCGAGGCATGATTGAACAAGATGGATTGCACGCAGGTTCTCCGGCCGCTTGGGTGGAGAGGCTATTCG
GCTATGACTGGGCACAACAGACAATCGGCTGCTCTGATGCCGCCGTGTTCCGGCTGTCAGCGCAGGGGCG
CCCGGTTCTTTTTGTCAAGACCGACCTGTCCGGTGCCCTGAATGAACTCCAAGACGAGGCAGCGCGGCTA
TCGTGGCTGGCCACGACGGGCGTTCCTTGCGCAGCTGTGCTCGACGTTGTCACTGAAGCGGGAAGGGACT
GGCTGCTATTGGGCGAAGTGCCGGGGCAGGATCTCCTGTCATCTCACCTTGCTCCTGCCGAGAAAGTATC
CATCATGGCTGATGCAATGCGGCGGCTGCATACGCTTGATCCGGCTACCTGCCCATTCGACCACCAAGCG
AAACATCGCATCGAGCGAGCACGTACTCGGATGGAAGCCGGTCTTGTCGATCAGGATGATCTGGACGAAG
AGCATCAGGGGCTCGCGCCAGCCGAACTGTTCGCCAGGCTCAAGGCGCGGATGCCCGACGGCGAGGATCT
CGTCGTGACCCACGGCGATGCCTGCTTGCCGAATATCATGGTGGAAAATGGCCGCTTTTCTGGATTCATC
GACTGTGGCCGGCTGGGTGTGGCGGACCGCTATCAGGACATAGCGTTGGCTACCCGTGATATTGCTGAAG
AGCTTGGCGGCGAATGGGCTGACCGCTTCCTCGTGCTTTACGGTATCGCCGCTCCCGATTCGCAGCGCAT
CGCCTTCTATCGCCTTCTTGACGAGTTCTTCTGAGCGGGACTCTGGGGTTCGGACTCTAGCTAGAGTCAA
GCAGATCGTTCAAACATTTGGCAATAAAGTTTCTTAAGATTGAATCCTGTTGCCGGTCTTGCGATGATTA
TCATATAATTTCTGTTGAATTACGTTAAGCATGTAATAATTAACATGTAATGCATGACGTTATTTATGAG
ATGGGTTTTTATGATTAGAGTCCCGCAATTATACATTTAATACGCGATAGAAAACAAAATATAGCGCGCA
AACTAGGATAAATTATCGCGCGCGGTGTCATCTATGTTACTAGATCGACCGGCATGCAAGCTGATAATTC
AATTCGGCGTTAATTCAGTACATTAAAAACGTCCGCAATGTGTTATTAAGTTGTCTAAGCGTCAATTTGT
TTACACCACAATATATCCTGCCACCAGCCAGCCAACAGCTCCCCGACCGGCAGCTCGGCACAAAATCACC
ACTCGATACAGGCAGCCCATCAGTCCGGGACGGCGTCAGCGGGAGAGCCGTTGTAAGGCGGCAGACTTTG
CTCATGTTACCGATGCTATTCGGAAGAACGGCAACTAAGCTGCCGGGTTTGAAACACGGATGATCTCGCG
GAGGGTAGCATGTTGATTGTAACGATGACAGAGCGTTGCTGCCTGTGATCAATTCGGGCACGAACCCAGT
GGACATAAGCCTGTTCGGTTCGTAAGCTGTAATGCAAGTAGCGTATGCGCTCACGCAACTGGTCCAGAAC
CTTGACCGAACGCAGCGGTGGTAACGGCGCAGTGGCGGTTTTCATGGCTTGTTATGACTGTTTTTTTGGG
GTACAGTCTATGCCTCGGGCATCCAAGCAGCAAGCGCGTTACGCCGTGGGTCGATGTTTGATGTTATGGA
GCAGCAACGATGTTACGCAGCAGGGCAGTCGCCCTAAAACAAAGTTAAACATCATGGGGGAAGCGGTGAT
CGCCGAAGTATCGACTCAACTATCAGAGGTAGTTGGCGTCATCGAGCGCCATCTCGAACCGACGTTGCTG
GCCGTACATTTGTACGGCTCCGCAGTGGATGGCGGCCTGAAGCCACACAGTGATATTGATTTGCTGGTTA
CGGTGACCGTAAGGCTTGATGAAACAACGCGGCGAGCTTTGATCAACGACCTTTTGGAAACTTCGGCTTC
CCCTGGAGAGAGCGAGATTCTCCGCGCTGTAGAAGTCACCATTGTTGTGCACGACGACATCATTCCGTGG
CGTTATCCAGCTAAGCGCGAACTGCAATTTGGAGAATGGCAGCGCAATGACATTCTTGCAGGTATCTTCG
AGCCAGCCACGATCGACATTGATCTGGCTATCTTGCTGACAAAAGCAAGAGAACATAGCGTTGCCTTGGT
AGGTCCAGCGGCGGAGGAACTCTTTGATCCGGTTCCTGAACAGGATCTATTTGAGGCGCTAAATGAAACC
TTAACGCTATGGAACTCGCCGCCCGACTGGGCTGGCGATGAGCGAAATGTAGTGCTTACGTTGTCCCGCA
TTTGGTACAGCGCAGTAACCGGCAAAATCGCGCCGAAGGATGTCGCTGCCGACTGGGCAATGGAGCGCCT
GCCGGCCCAGTATCAGCCCGTCATACTTGAAGCTAGACAGGCTTATCTTGGACAAGAAGAAGATCGCTTG
GCCTCGCGCGCAGATCAGTTGGAAGAATTTGTCCACTACGTGAAAGGCGAGATCACCAAGGTAGTCGGCA
AATAATGTCTAGCTAGAAATTCGTTCAAGCCGACGCCGCTTCGCGGCGCGGCTTAACTCAAGCGTTAGAT
GCACTAAGCACATAATTGCTCACAGCCAAACTATCAGGTCAAGTCTGCTTTTATTATTTTTAAGCGTGCA
TAATAAGCCCTACACAAATTGGGAGATATATCATGCATGACCAAAATCCCTTAACGTGAGTTTTCGTTCC
ACTGAGCGTCAGACCCCGTAGAAAAGATCAAAGGATCTTC
Features (pLannotate 1.2.2; 34 found; start..end, strand, type, name):
      1..589     +  rep_origin     ori: high-copy-number ColE1/pMB1/pBR322/pUC origin of replication
    775..915     -  misc_feature   bom: basis of mobility region from pBR322
   1017..1056    -  CDS            rop (fragment): Rop protein, which maintains plasmids at low copy number; rop
   1259..1453    -  rep_origin     pVS1 oriV: origin of replication for the Pseudomonas plasmid pVS1 (Heeb et al., 2000)
   1519..2592    -  CDS            pVS1 RepA: replication protein from the Pseudomonas plasmid pVS1 (Heeb et al., 2000)
   3021..3650    -  CDS            pVS1 StaA: stability protein from the Pseudomonas plasmid pVS1 (Heeb et al., 2000)
   4210..4611    -  CDS            Y4CG_SINFN (fragment): Protein inferred from homology: Swiss-Prot protein existence level 3. From Sinorhizobium fredii (strain NBRC 101917 / NGR234).
   4981..5005    -  misc_feature   RB T-DNA repeat: right border repeat from nopaline C58 T-DNA
   5054..5266    +  CDS            IBMP_CAMVB (fragment): Experimental evidence at protein level: Swiss-Prot protein existence level 1. Enhances the ribosomal termination-reinitiation event leading to the translation of major open reading frames on the polycistronic viral RNAs. From Cauliflower mosaic virus (strain Bari 1) (CaMV).
   5348..6019    +  promoter       CaMV 35S promoter (enhanced): cauliflower mosaic virus 35S promoter with a duplicated enhancer region
   6031..6055    +  protein_bind   attB1: mutant version of attB; recombination site for the Gateway® BP reaction BP Clonase™
   6076..6231    +  CDS            IVD (fragment): IVD_ARATH - Experimental evidence at protein level: Swiss-Prot protein existence level 1. Involved in degradation of the branched-chain amino acids, phytol and lysine for the supply of carbon and electrons to the ETF/ETFQO complex during dark-induced sugar starvation. From Arabidopsis thaliana (Mouse-ear cress).
   6235..6927    +  CDS            eqFP611: eqFP611 is a basic (constitutively fluorescent) red fluorescent protein published in 2002, derived from Entacmaea quadricolor. It has very low acid sensitivity.
   6947..6971    -  protein_bind   attB2: mutant version of attB; recombination site for the Gateway® BP reaction BP Clonase™
   6973..7000    +  CDS            3xHA (fragment): three tandem HA epitope tags
   7041..7077    +  ncRNA          PK1-TEV CVMV: Accession: RF01102 - 5'-leader pseudoknot of TEV/CVMV
   7204..7233    +  misc_feature   MCS (fragment): pUC18/19 multiple cloning site
   7279..7438    +  polyA_signal   CaMV poly(A) signal (fragment): cauliflower mosaic virus polyadenylation signal
   7439..7459    +  misc_feature   MCS (fragment): pUC18/19 multiple cloning site
   7902..8246    +  promoter       CaMV 35S promoter: strong constitutive promoter from cauliflower mosaic virus
   8199..8245    +  promoter       minimal CaMV 35S promoter: minimal 35S promoter from cauliflower mosaic virus
   8278..8303    +  misc_feature   TMV Ω (fragment): translational enhancer from the tobacco mosaic virus 5'-leader sequence (Gallie et al., 1988)
   8346..8370    +  protein_bind   attB1: mutant version of attB; recombination site for the Gateway® BP reaction BP Clonase™
   8620..8644    -  protein_bind   attB2: mutant version of attB; recombination site for the Gateway® BP reaction BP Clonase™
   8652..9371    +  CDS            EGFP: the original enhanced GFP (Yang et al., 1996) mammalian codon-optimized
   9436..9595    +  polyA_signal   CaMV poly(A) signal (fragment): cauliflower mosaic virus polyadenylation signal
   9622..9644    -  misc_feature   MCS (fragment): pUC18/19 multiple cloning site
   9737..9916    +  promoter       NOS promoter: nopaline synthase promoter
   9950..10741   +  CDS            neo: KKA2_KLEPN - Also known as kan, nptII. Experimental evidence at protein level: Swiss-Prot protein existence level 1. Resistance to kanamycin, neomycin, paromomycin, ribostamycin, butirosin and gentamicin B. From Klebsiella pneumoniae.
  10784..11036   +  terminator     NOS terminator: nopaline synthase terminator and poly(A) signal
  11129..11153   -  misc_feature   LB T-DNA repeat: left border repeat from nopaline C58 T-DNA
  11412..11435   +  promoter       Pc promoter (fragment): intI1 (promoter lies within the coding sequence); class 1 integron promoter
  11611..11667   +  CDS            GmR (fragment): gentamycin acetyltransferase; aacC1; confers resistance to gentamycin
  11678..12465   +  CDS            SmR (fragment): aminoglycoside adenylyltransferase (Murphy, 1985); aadA; confers resistance to spectinomycin and streptomycin
