[The description below was written by a language model from this plasmid's Addgene catalogue record and pLannotate feature annotations shown in this document.]
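Description:
Shim_MetRS_440.109_TP_GFP_pK7fWG2_IVD_FP611 is a 12.7 kb plant expression binary vector built on a modified pK7FWG2-type Gateway backbone. It is designed to report where the N-terminal transit peptide of a Sapria himalayana methionyl-tRNA synthetase (MetRS) directs a protein within plant cells. It carries a high-copy ColE1/pUC-type origin for propagation in E. coli. The pVS1 oriV, RepA and StaA functions support replication and stable maintenance in Agrobacterium. Bacterial selection is by spectinomycin through the aadA (SmR) gene located outside the T-DNA.

Three expression units sit between the nopaline-type right and left T-DNA borders. In the test cassette, a CaMV 35S promoter with a fragment of the TMV Ω translational enhancer drives the S. himalayana MetRS transit peptide. The peptide was inserted by Gateway recombination, lies between attB1 and attB2 sites, and is fused at its C terminus to EGFP, followed by a CaMV poly(A) signal. The insert itself is not annotated in the feature table, but the roughly 250 bp interval between the att sites corresponds to it. A second cassette uses an enhanced, duplicated-enhancer 35S promoter to express an N-terminal fragment of Arabidopsis isovaleryl-CoA dehydrogenase (IVD) fused to the red fluorescent protein eqFP611. This most likely serves as a built-in mitochondrial marker against which the GFP signal can be compared, although the record does not say so. The third unit, NOS promoter–nptII–NOS terminator, confers kanamycin resistance for selecting transformed plant tissue.

The stated purpose is to determine the subcellular targeting of S. himalayana MetRS. The catalogue lists the backbone as "FP619" while the plasmid name and the annotation indicate eqFP611.
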