Addgene plasmid #228378: Shim_MetRS_440.109_TP_GFP_pK7fWG2_IVD_FP611
Purpose: Expresses N-term transit peptide from Sapria himalayana Methionine aminoacyl-tRNA synthetase evm.model.fragScaff scaffold 440.10; determination of S. himalayana MetRS target localization
Depositing lab: Daniel Sloan. Depositing organization: Colorado State University, Fort Collins. Publication: Photosynthetic demands on translational machinery drive retention of redundant tRNA metabolism in plant organelles. DeTar RA, Chustecki JM, Martinez-Hottovy A, Ceriotti LF, Broz AK, Lou X, Sanchez-Puerta MV, Elowsky C, Christensen AC, Sloan DB. Proc Natl Acad Sci U S A. 2024 Dec 24;121(52):e2421485121. doi: 10.1073/pnas.2421485121. Epub 2024 Dec 18. PubMed 39693336.
Backbone
  Vector backbone: pK7fWG2_IVD_FP619
  Vector type: Plant Expression
Growth in bacteria
  Bacterial resistance: Spectinomycin, 50 μg/mL
  Growth temperature: 37°C
  Growth strain: DH5alpha
  Copy number: High Copy
Gene/Insert
  Gene/Insert name: N-terminal transit peptide from S. himalayana MetRS evm.model.fragScaff scaffold 440.10
  Species: Sapria himalayana
  Tag / fusion protein: Green Florescent Protien (C terminal on insert)
  Cloning method: Gateway Cloning
Terms and licenses: Academic/Nonprofit Terms; Industry Terms
How to cite: Shim_MetRS_440.109_TP_GFP_pK7fWG2_IVD_FP611 was a gift from Daniel Sloan (Addgene plasmid # 228378 ; http://n2t.net/addgene:228378 ; RRID:Addgene_228378)
